Addgene plasmid #166896: Halo-p58
Purpose: mammalian expression of p58 (ie ERGIC-53; LMAN1) tagged with HaloTag
Depositing lab: Jennifer Lippincott-Schwartz. Depositing organization: HHMI, Janelia Research Campus. Publication: ER-to-Golgi protein delivery through an interwoven, tubular network extending from ER. Weigel AV, Chang CL, Shtengel G, Xu CS, Hoffman DP, Freeman M, Iyer N, Aaron J, Khuon S, Bogovic J, Qiu W, Hess HF, Lippincott-Schwartz J. Cell. 2021 Apr 29;184(9):2412-2429.e16. doi: 10.1016/j.cell.2021.03.035. Epub 2021 Apr 13. PubMed 33852913.
Backbone
  Vector backbone: Halo
  Vector type: Mammalian Expression
  Selectable markers: Neomycin (select with G418)
Growth in bacteria
  Bacterial resistance: Kanamycin, 50 μg/mL
  Growth temperature: 37°C
  Growth strain: DH5alpha
  Copy number: High Copy
Gene/Insert
  Gene/Insert name: p58 (alt names: ERGIC-53; LMAN1)
  Species: R. norvegicus (rat)
  Mutation: L405Q, R419S- please see depositor comments
  Entrez Gene: Lman1 (a.k.a. p58)
  Promoter: CMV
  Tag / fusion protein: HaloTag
  Cloning method: Ligation Independent Cloning
  Sequencing primers: 5′ CMV F
Terms and licenses: Academic/Nonprofit Terms; Industry Terms: Not Available to Industry
Depositor comments: Depositor confirms mutations in p58 (L405Q, R419S) do not affect plasmid function.
How to cite: Halo-p58 was a gift from Jennifer Lippincott-Schwartz (Addgene plasmid # 166896 ; http://n2t.net/addgene:166896 ; RRID:Addgene_166896)
