[The description below was written by a language model from this plasmid's Addgene catalogue record and pLannotate feature annotations shown in this document.]
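Description:
Halo-p58 is a 6.4 kb mammalian expression plasmid encoding rat p58 (also known as ERGIC-53 or LMAN1) fused to HaloTag. The backbone is listed simply as "Halo". Its annotated layout is that of a small CMV-driven expression vector with a high-copy ColE1/pUC origin for propagation in E. coli and an f1 origin. A single NeoR/KanR gene (Tn5 aminoglycoside phosphotransferase) sits behind tandem bacterial (bla) and SV40 early promoters and is terminated by the HSV TK polyadenylation signal. This one cassette gives kanamycin resistance in bacteria and G418 selection in mammalian cells. Short annotated fragments of ble, SV40 large T antigen and a bGH poly(A) signal appear to be backbone remnants rather than functional parts.

The expression cassette uses the human CMV immediate early enhancer and promoter, followed by a chicken lysozyme signal sequence, the HaloTag coding sequence, and then the Lman1 coding region, which is annotated as a fragment. It ends with a residual multiple cloning site and the SV40 poly(A) signal. This order suggests that the heterologous signal peptide takes the place of the native one, which would direct the fusion into the ER and put HaloTag at the luminal N-terminus of this membrane lectin, although the record does not spell this out. HaloTag is a modified dehalogenase that bonds covalently to chloroalkane ligands, so the protein can be labelled with a chosen fluorescent dye. The insert carries two substitutions, L405Q and R419S, which the depositor states do not affect function. LMAN1 is a mannose-specific cargo receptor involved in ER-to-Golgi transport, and the associated publication concerns ER-to-Golgi protein delivery, so the construct is suited to imaging this early secretory marker in cells.
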