Features (pLannotate 1.2.2; 17 found; start..end, strand, type, name):
     40..343     +  enhancer       CMV enhancer: human cytomegalovirus immediate early enhancer
    344..547     +  promoter       CMV promoter: human cytomegalovirus (CMV) immediate early promoter
    585..638     +  sig_peptide    lysozyme signal sequence: signal sequence of chicken lysozyme
    642..1529    +  CDS            HaloTag®: modified bacterial dehalogenase that forms covalent bonds with chloroalkane derivatives
   1551..3017    +  CDS            Lman1 (fragment): LMAN1_RAT - Also known as Ergic53. Experimental evidence at protein level: Swiss-Prot protein existence level 1. Mannose-specific lectin. May recognize sugar residues of glycoproteins, glycolipids, or glycosylphosphatidyl inositol anchors and may be involved in the sorting or recycling of proteins, lipids, or both. The LMAN1-MCFD2 complex forms a specific cargo receptor for the ER-to-Golgi transport of selected proteins (By similarity). From Rattus norvegicus (Rat).
   3021..3052    +  misc_feature   MCS (fragment): multiple cloning site
   3069..3153    +  CDS            large T antigen (fragment): large T antigen from SV40 (simian virus 40)
   3176..3297    +  polyA_signal   SV40 poly(A) signal: SV40 polyadenylation signal
   3331..3759    -  rep_origin     f1 ori (sequence partly withheld): f1 bacteriophage origin of replication; arrow indicates direction of (+) strand synthesis
   3786..3890    +  promoter       AmpR promoter: bla
   3892..4249    +  promoter       SV40 promoter: SV40 enhancer and early promoter
   4284..5078    +  CDS            NeoR/KanR: aminoglycoside phosphotransferase from Tn5; aph(3')-II (or nptII); confers resistance to neomycin, kanamycin, and G418 (Geneticin®)
   5099..5251    +  CDS            ble (fragment): BLE_KLEPN - Experimental evidence at protein level: Swiss-Prot protein existence level 1. Binding protein with a strong affinity to the bleomycin family of antibiotics. Binds to CL990; an antimitotic-antibiotic compound. From Klebsiella pneumoniae.
   5310..5357    +  polyA_signal   HSV TK poly(A) signal: herpes simplex virus thymidine kinase polyadenylation signal (Cole and Stacy, 1985)
   5448..5464    -  polyA_signal   bGH poly(A) signal (fragment): bovine growth hormone polyadenylation signal
   5686..6274    +  rep_origin     ori: high-copy-number ColE1/pMB1/pBR322/pUC origin of replication
   6389..6409    +  enhancer       CMV enhancer (fragment): human cytomegalovirus immediate early enhancer
>Addgene plasmid #166896 | Halo-p58 | addgene full sequence | sequence record 329544 | Addgene NGS Result
TACGGGGTCATTAGTTCATAGCCCATATATGGAGTTCCGCGTTACATAACTTACGGTAAATGGCCCGCCT
GGCTGACCGCCCAACGACCCCCGCCCATTGACGTCAATAATGACGTATGTTCCCATAGTAACGCCAATAG
GGACTTTCCATTGACGTCAATGGGTGGAGTATTTACGGTAAACTGCCCACTTGGCAGTACATCAAGTGTA
TCATATGCCAAGTACGCCCCCTATTGACGTCAATGACGGTAAATGGCCCGCCTGGCATTATGCCCAGTAC
ATGACCTTATGGGACTTTCCTACTTGGCAGTACATCTACGTATTAGTCATCGCTATTACCATGGTGATGC
GGTTTTGGCAGTACATCAATGGGCGTGGATAGCGGTTTGACTCACGGGGATTTCCAAGTCTCCACCCCAT
TGACGTCAATGGGAGTTTGTTTTGGCACCAAAATCAACGGGACTTTCCAAAATGTCGTAACAACTCCGCC
CCATTGACGCAAATGGGCGGTAGGCGTGTACGGTGGGAGGTCTATATAAGCAGAGCTGGTTTAGTGAACC
GTCAGATCCGCTAGCGCCGCCACCATGAGGTCTTTGCTAATCTTGGTGCTTTGCTTCCTGCCCCTGGCTG
CTCTGGGGAAAGCAGAAATCGGTACTGGCTTTCCATTCGACCCCCATTATGTGGAAGTCCTGGGCGAGCG
CATGCACTACGTCGATGTTGGTCCGCGCGATGGCACCCCTGTGCTGTTCCTGCACGGTAACCCGACCTCC
TCCTACGTGTGGCGCAACATCATCCCGCATGTTGCACCGACCCATCGCTGCATTGCTCCAGACCTGATCG
GTATGGGCAAATCCGACAAACCAGACCTGGGTTATTTCTTCGACGACCACGTCCGCTTCATGGATGCCTT
CATCGAAGCCCTGGGTCTGGAAGAGGTCGTCCTGGTCATTCACGACTGGGGCTCCGCTCTGGGTTTCCAC
TGGGCCAAGCGCAATCCAGAGCGCGTCAAAGGTATTGCATTTATGGAGTTCATCCGCCCTATCCCGACCT
GGGACGAATGGCCAGAATTTGCCCGCGAGACCTTCCAGGCCTTCCGCACCACCGACGTCGGCCGCAAGCT
GATCATCGATCAGAACGTTTTTATCGAGGGTACGCTGCCGATGGGTGTCGTCCGCCCGCTGACTGAAGTC
GAGATGGACCATTACCGCGAGCCGTTCCTGAATCCTGTTGACCGCGAGCCACTGTGGCGCTTCCCAAACG
AGCTGCCAATCGCCGGTGAGCCAGCGAACATCGTCGCGCTGGTCGAAGAATACATGGACTGGCTGCACCA
GTCCCCTGTCCCGAAGCTGCTGTTCTGGGGCACCCCAGGCGTTCTGATCCCACCGGCCGAAGCCGCTCGC
CTGGCCAAAAGCCTGCCTAACTGCAAGGCTGTGGACATCGGCCCGGGTCTGAATCTGCTGCAAGAAGACA
ACCCGGACCTGATCGGCAGCGAGATCGCGCGCTGGCTGTCTACTCTGGAGATTTCCGGCATGTACAAGTA
CTCAGGAGGGGGTGGCGACGGCATGGGAGGAGATGCTGCGGCTCCCGGCGCCGCAGGCACCCAGGCCGAG
TTGCCACACCGCCGTTTCGAGTACAAATACAGCTTTAAGGGGCCGCATCTGGTGCAGAGCGATGGGACCG
TGCCCTTTTGGGCCCACGCGGGGAATGCTATTCCAAGTGCAGATCAGATCCGAATAGCACCGTCCTTAAA
GAGCCAAAGAGGTTCCGTGTGGACCAAAACAAAAGCAGCCTTCGAGAACTGGGAAGTGGAAGTGACATTC
CGAGTGACCGGAAGAGGTCGAATTGGAGCTGATGGCTTAGCAATTTGGTATACAGAAAACCAAGGCTTGG
ACGGCCCTGTGTTTGGATCAGCTGATATGTGGAATGGTGTTGGAATATTTTTTGATTCTTTTGACAATGA
CGGAAAGAAAAACAATCCTGCTATAGTAGTTGTAGGCAACAATGGACAAATCAATTATGACCACCAAAAT
GATGGTGCCACTCAAGCCTTAGCGAGTTGTCAGAGGGACTTCCGTAATAAACCCTATCCTGTCCGGGCAA
AGATTACCTATTACCAGAAAACACTGACGGTCATGATCAATAATGGCTTTACACCAGATAAAAATGATTA
TGAATTCTGTGCCAAAGTGGAAAATATGGTTATCCCCACGCAAGGGCATTTTGGGATATCTGCTGCAACA
GGAGGTCTTGCAGATGACCACGATGTTCTCTCTTTCCTGACTTTCCAACTAACCGAGCCCGGAAAAGAGC
CACCTACGCCAGAAAAAGACATTTCAGAAAAAGAAAAGGAAAAGTATCAAGAGGAGTTTGAACACTTCCA
GCAAGAATTAGACAAGAAGAAGGAGGAATTCCAGAAGGGCCACCCTGACCTCCAGGGGCAGCCAGCGGAT
GACATCTTTGAGAGCATAGGGGATCGGGAGCTGAGACAAGTGTTTGAAGGACAAAATCGCATTCATCTGG
AGATCAAGCAACTTAACCGGCAGCTGGATATGATTCTCGATGAACAGAGGAGATACGTGTCTTCTCTGAC
AGAGGAGATTTCCAGGAGAGGAGCAGGGACCCCAGGACAGCCTGGGCAGGTCTCCCAACAGGAACTGGAC
ACTGTTGTGAGGACCCAGCAGGAGATTTTGAGACAAGTGAATGAGATGAAGAACTCCATGAGTGAGACCA
TGCGGCTGGTTAGTGGCGTCCAGCACCCAGGCTCGGCCGGCGTCTACGAGACAACCCAGCACTTCATGGA
CATCAAGGAGCACCTGCACATCGTGAAGAGAGATATCGACAGCCTCGCGCAGCGCAGCATGTCATCTAAT
GAAAAACCAAAATGCCCAGATCTACCAGCATTCCCGTCGTGTCTGTCCACAGTCCACTTTGTGATATTTA
TAGTGGTGCAGACGGTGTTGTTCATTGGCTACATCATGTACAGGACTCAGCAAGAAGCAGCTGCCAAAAA
ATTCTTCTGACTGCAGTCGACGGTACCGCGGGCCCGGGATCCACCGGATCTAGATAACTGATCATAATCA
GCCATACCACATTTGTAGAGGTTTTACTTGCTTTAAAAAACCTCCCACACCTCCCCCTGAACCTGAAACA
TAAAATGAATGCAATTGTTGTTGTTAACTTGTTTATTGCAGCTTATAATGGTTACAAATAAAGCAATAGC
ATCACAAATTTCACAAATAAAGCATTTTTTTCACTGCATTCTAGTTGTGGTTTGTCCAAACTCATCAATG
TATCTTAACGCGTAAATTGTAAGCGTTAATATTTTGTTAAAATTCGCGTTAAATTTTTGTTAAATCAGCT
CATTTTTTAACCAATAGGCCGAAATCGGCAAAATCCCTTATAAATCAAAAGAATAGACCGAGATAGGGT
[37 nt withheld, positions 3430-3466]
AAAGAACGTGGACTCCAACGTCAAAGG
[49 nt withheld, positions 3494-3542]
T
[91 nt withheld, positions 3544-3634]
G
[124 nt withheld, positions 3636-3759]
CAGGTGGCACTTTTCGGGGAAATGTGCGCGGAACCCCTATTTGTTTATTTTTCTAAATACATTCAAATAT
GTATCCGCTCATGAGACAATAACCCTGATAAATGCTTCAATAATATTGAAAAAGGAAGAGTCCTGAGGCG
GAAAGAACCAGCTGTGGAATGTGTGTCAGTTAGGGTGTGGAAAGTCCCCAGGCTCCCCAGCAGGCAGAAG
TATGCAAAGCATGCATCTCAATTAGTCAGCAACCAGGTGTGGAAAGTCCCCAGGCTCCCCAGCAGGCAGA
AGTATGCAAAGCATGCATCTCAATTAGTCAGCAACCATAGTCCCGCCCCTAACTCCGCCCATCCCGCCCC
TAACTCCGCCCAGTTCCGCCCATTCTCCGCCCCATGGCTGACTAATTTTTTTTATTTATGCAGAGGCCGA
GGCCGCCTCGGCCTCTGAGCTATTCCAGAAGTAGTGAGGAGGCTTTTTTGGAGGCCTAGGCTTTTGCAAA
GATCGATCAAGAGACAGGATGAGGATCGTTTCGCATGATTGAACAAGATGGATTGCACGCAGGTTCTCCG
GCCGCTTGGGTGGAGAGGCTATTCGGCTATGACTGGGCACAACAGACAATCGGCTGCTCTGATGCCGCCG
TGTTCCGGCTGTCAGCGCAGGGGCGCCCGGTTCTTTTTGTCAAGACCGACCTGTCCGGTGCCCTGAATGA
ACTGCAAGACGAGGCAGCGCGGCTATCGTGGCTGGCCACGACGGGCGTTCCTTGCGCAGCTGTGCTCGAC
GTTGTCACTGAAGCGGGAAGGGACTGGCTGCTATTGGGCGAAGTGCCGGGGCAGGATCTCCTGTCATCTC
ACCTTGCTCCTGCCGAGAAAGTATCCATCATGGCTGATGCAATGCGGCGGCTGCATACGCTTGATCCGGC
TACCTGCCCATTCGACCACCAAGCGAAACATCGCATCGAGCGAGCACGTACTCGGATGGAAGCCGGTCTT
GTCGATCAGGATGATCTGGACGAAGAGCATCAGGGGCTCGCGCCAGCCGAACTGTTCGCCAGGCTCAAGG
CGAGCATGCCCGACGGCGAGGATCTCGTCGTGACCCATGGCGATGCCTGCTTGCCGAATATCATGGTGGA
AAATGGCCGCTTTTCTGGATTCATCGACTGTGGCCGGCTGGGTGTGGCGGACCGCTATCAGGACATAGCG
TTGGCTACCCGTGATATTGCTGAAGAGCTTGGCGGCGAATGGGCTGACCGCTTCCTCGTGCTTTACGGTA
TCGCCGCTCCCGATTCGCAGCGCATCGCCTTCTATCGCCTTCTTGACGAGTTCTTCTGAGCGGGACTCTG
GGGTTCGAAATGACCGACCAAGCGACGCCCAACCTGCCATCACGAGATTTCGATTCCACCGCCGCCTTCT
ATGAAAGGTTGGGCTTCGGAATCGTTTTCCGGGACGCCGGCTGGATGATCCTCCAGCGCGGGGATCTCAT
GCTGGAGTTCTTCGCCCACCCTAGGGGGAGGCTAACTGAAACACGGAAGGAGACAATACCGGAAGGAACC
CGCGCTATGACGGCAATAAAAAGACAGAATAAAACGCACGGTGTTGGGTCGTTTGTTCATAAACGCGGGG
TTCGGTCCCAGGGCTGGCACTCTGTCGATACCCCACCGAGACCCCATTGGGGCCAATACGCCCGCGTTTC
TTCCTTTTCCCCACCCCACCCCCCAAGTTCGGGTGAAGGCCCAGGGCTCGCAGCCAACGTCGGGGCGGCA
GGCCCTGCCATAGCCTCAGGTTACTCATATATACTTTAGATTGATTTAAAACTTCATTTTTAATTTAAAA
GGATCTAGGTGAAGATCCTTTTTGATAATCTCATGACCAAAATCCCTTAACGTGAGTTTTCGTTCCACTG
AGCGTCAGACCCCGTAGAAAAGATCAAAGGATCTTCTTGAGATCCTTTTTTTCTGCGCGTAATCTGCTGC
TTGCAAACAAAAAAACCACCGCTACCAGCGGTGGTTTGTTTGCCGGATCAAGAGCTACCAACTCTTTTTC
CGAAGGTAACTGGCTTCAGCAGAGCGCAGATACCAAATACTGTTCTTCTAGTGTAGCCGTAGTTAGGCCA
CCACTTCAAGAACTCTGTAGCACCGCCTACATACCTCGCTCTGCTAATCCTGTTACCAGTGGCTGCTGCC
AGTGGCGATAAGTCGTGTCTTACCGGGTTGGACTCAAGACGATAGTTACCGGATAAGGCGCAGCGGTCGG
GCTGAACGGGGGGTTCGTGCACACAGCCCAGCTTGGAGCGAACGACCTACACCGAACTGAGATACCTACA
GCGTGAGCTATGAGAAAGCGCCACGCTTCCCGAAGGGAGAAAGGCGGACAGGTATCCGGTAAGCGGCAGG
GTCGGAACAGGAGAGCGCACGAGGGAGCTTCCAGGGGGAAACGCCTGGTATCTTTATAGTCCTGTCGGGT
TTCGCCACCTCTGACTTGAGCGTCGATTTTTGTGATGCTCGTCAGGGGGGCGGAGCCTATGGAAAAACGC
CAGCAACGCGGCCTTTTTACGGTTCCTGGCCTTTTGCTGGCCTTTTGCTCACATGTTCTTTCCTGCGTTA
TCCCCTGATTCTGTGGATAACCGTATTACCGCCATGCATTAGTTATTAATAGTAATCAAT
